Addgene plasmid #29069: pEMS1154
Purpose: Expression of the reporter gene under the control of the MiniPromoter in this plasmid has not been tested
Depositing lab: Elizabeth Simpson. Depositing organization: University of British Columbia. Publication: A regulatory toolbox of MiniPromoters to drive selective expression in the brain. Portales-Casamar E, Swanson DJ, Liu L, de Leeuw CN, Banks KG, Ho Sui SJ, Fulton DL, Ali J, Amirabbasi M, Arenillas DJ, Babyak N, Black SF, Bonaguro RJ, Brauer E, Candido TR, Castellarin M, Chen J, Chen Y, Cheng JC, Chopra V, Docking TR, Dreolini L, D'Souza CA, Flynn EK, Glenn R, Hatakka K, Hearty TG, Imanian B, Jiang S, Khorasan-zadeh S, Komljenovic I, Laprise S, Liao NY, Lim JS, Lithwick S, Liu F, Liu J, Lu M, McConechy M, McLeod AJ, Milisavljevic M, Mis J, O'Connor K, Palma B, Palmquist DL, Schmouth JF, Swanson MI, Tam B, Ticoll A, Turner JL, Varhol R, Vermeulen J, Watkins RF, Wilson G, Wong BK, Wong SH, Wong TY, Yang GS, Ypsilanti AR, Jones SJ, Holt RA, Goldowitz D, Wasserman WW, Simpson EM. Proc Natl Acad Sci U S A. 2010 Sep 21. 107(38):16589-94. 10.1073/pnas.1009158107 PubMed 20807748.
Backbone
  Vector backbone: pEMS1306
  Backbone size w/o insert (bp): 16454
  Vector type: Pleiades Promoter Project [sic, Pleaides Plieades]
Growth in bacteria
  Bacterial resistance: Ampicillin, 100 μg/mL
  Growth temperature: 37°C
  Growth strain: DH5alpha
  Growth instructions: DH10B
  Copy number: High Copy
Gene/Insert
  Gene/Insert name: Ple37 (alt names: CRH; Corticotropin-releasing hormone; Corticoliberin precursor Corticotropin-releasing factor CRF)
  Species: H. sapiens (human)
  Insert size (bp): 3707
  Entrez Gene: CRH (a.k.a. CRF, CRH1)
  Tag / fusion protein: EGFP-NLS (C terminal on backbone)
  Cloning method: Restriction Enzyme; 5′ cloning site FseI (unknown if destroyed); 3′ cloning site AscI (unknown if destroyed)
  Sequencing primers: 5′ Unknown
Terms and licenses: Academic/Nonprofit Terms; Industry Terms: Not Available to Industry
How to cite: pEMS1154 was a gift from Elizabeth Simpson (Addgene plasmid # 29069 ; http://n2t.net/addgene:29069 ; RRID:Addgene_29069)
