[The description below was written by a language model from this plasmid's Addgene catalogue record.]
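Description:
pEMS1154 is a MiniPromoter reporter plasmid from the Pleiades Promoter Project, a collection of compact human regulatory elements designed to drive selective gene expression in defined regions and cell types of the brain. It is built on the large pEMS1306 backbone (about 16.5 kb without insert), is maintained as a high-copy plasmid in standard E. coli cloning strains, and is selected with ampicillin. The record does not list the origin of replication or the other backbone components, and no feature table is available. What accounts for the backbone's considerable size, and how the construct is meant to be delivered to mammalian cells or animals, is therefore not stated here.

The insert is Ple37, a roughly 3.7 kb MiniPromoter assembled from human regulatory sequence of the CRH gene, which encodes corticotropin-releasing hormone (also known as corticoliberin or CRF). It was cloned by restriction digestion between FseI and AscI sites, placing it upstream of a backbone-encoded EGFP-NLS reporter. Although the catalogue lists the reporter as a C-terminal tag, Ple37 is a promoter element rather than a coding sequence. The practical arrangement is thus a CRH-derived promoter driving enhanced green fluorescent protein. The nuclear localization signal concentrates the fluorescence in the nucleus, which makes individual expressing cells easier to identify and count in tissue.

The design implies use for testing whether Ple37 reproduces a CRH-like expression pattern. However, the depositor explicitly notes that reporter expression under this MiniPromoter has not been tested, so its activity and specificity remain unvalidated. Distribution is limited to academic and nonprofit users.
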