>Addgene plasmid #29069 | pEMS1154 | addgene partial sequence | sequence record 41398 | EGFP-N 5'-CGTCGCCGTCCAGCTCGACCAG-3'
CCTTGCTCACCATGGTGGCGGAAGTTCCTATACCTTTTGAAGAATAGGAACTTCGGCGCGCCGTGCTGCC
GCCTCTCTGCAGAGAGACGTCTCCGGGGGCTTTCTCTGGAGGTTGTCTTCCTTTCTCTTTACTGTTCCCA
CTCTCTTTTTCTTTCTCTCCTCTCTTTCCCCTCAGTCTCTCAATGGACTTGGTCTCTGAGTTTCTCCACT
CCAGAGCCTGGAGTGGGATTTTATAGTGTCGACCCTCTTCAAAAACCACGCAGCATTTGCCTAATAAGCT
GACGCTCTCTTGACAGCTCGATTGCGTGCTGCCTCTGCTCCTGCATAAATCATAGGGCCCTGCCAAGGAA
CGAGGGGCAGAATTTTGCTATCTCAACACTGAATCTCACATCCAATTATATCAACAGATATTTATCGCCT
CTTGGTGACGTCAACGAGCCCTAAAATGGAAGGGCTTCTTATGACTTGTCCATTGACAAAAATTCTTGAA
TGAGATTTCCCAAGTGTGAAAACATATTGACCTCTTACTATGAAAGGCCATATTAGGGGTGTGCAAAGAG
ACAGCGAATGGGAGGAGGAAGGGGAAGTGGGAAGGAAGTGAGGTGTCCCAGTGCAGCCCTGCCAGGAAAG
CAGCAGCCAGTTGGAGGGGGTGGACCTGGATGCCCCTTCTCCTAACCTCCCTGACCAGGTGTCTCTGACA
ACACCTCAGTATCTGGAAATATCCCTTTGCTAGAGACAGAGTCCCACCATCTTTCTGCCTGGAAAAGAAT
GAAGCATCAGGAGAGGGGTGTGCAGGAACATCCAGCTTTTAAACG
