>Addgene plasmid #29069 | pEMS1154 | addgene partial sequence | sequence record 42437 | pEMS1307-fwd 5'-ccgcacgtctaagaaaccat-3'
TAGGCGTATCACGAGGCCCTTTCGTCTTCAAGAATTAATTCCGATCATATTCAATAACCCTTAATGAATT
CGAGCTCCTAGGCCGGCCTGTGAAGAGAGAATTTGTCACGGCTAGAGTAGTGAACCTTCTCCAGGTGAAC
CATCTGCCGTTGGAAGCTTCCTTTTGTCCAGGGCTCCTGCAAGGCCAGTGAGTAGGTACTTCTATCTACA
CATGACTGAAAAAGACTTACCAAAACCAATATATTCCCAAGGATACTTTCTAAATTCTACCCAAGGAGCA
GATGCTGCTCACAATTCTCTAAAACAAGGTCTTTTTTTTTTCAACCCCAGATATATCAAGAATGGGACAC
AATCTCCGAGGAAGAAATTGTCAGCATCTATCTTGAAAATATCTTTGGTTTCCCATTACATTTCGGATTT
CTCTAGACCATATTTGTAGTTCCCTTTTTGGTGTTCCCATTCTTGTAAGTTTATATAAACAGCAATAAGA
CTATAGCTCTTCTCACAGGATACTTTGTTATTTCTTAATGGGACTGTCTGTCCTGTAGGCTATGAGCTAT
TTGAGGGCAAAGAATATTCTATTCATCTTTATATTCCTGGCACATGGTAGGCACTCAGTAATGCTGCTGC
TGAATTGAATCGGCTGTGGGAAAAAAACAAATGCTTCTCCTCAGTCAGCATTTGTTTTCTAGGATCTATT
CCAATATATTTCCAACAAAAATATGAGATTTAAAAGATAGGCAGAGAGTGAATTGAACTGAATATTGCAC
AAAAACTCCTTGTCTTTAAAGGTGGAAACAAAATCCACCACCTTCCCAAGATAGCTGTTCTGTCTCACAT
CTTCTTGAAGCAATGAAATGATGAGTACTGTGATCA
